>Addgene plasmid #139847 | pLenti-X1-Neo-DDRGK1-dPCI-HA | addgene full sequence | sequence record 291723 | Addgene NGS Result
AGGTGGCACTTTTCGGGGAAATGTGCGCGGAACCCCTATTTGTTTATTTTTCTAAATACATTCAAATATG
TATCCGCTCATGAGACAATAACCCTGATAAATGCTTCAATAATATTGAAAAAGGAAGAGTATGAGTATTC
AACATTTCCGTGTCGCCCTTATTCCCTTTTTTGCGGCATTTTGCCTTCCTGTTTTTGCTCACCCAGAAAC
GCTGGTGAAAGTAAAAGATGCTGAAGATCAGTTGGGTGCACGAGTGGGTTACATCGAACTGGATCTCAAC
AGCGGTAAGATCCTTGAGAGTTTTCGCCCCGAAGAACGTTTTCCAATGATGAGCACTTTTAAAGTTCTGC
TATGTGGCGCGGTATTATCCCGTATTGACGCCGGGCAAGAGCAACTCGGTCGCCGCATACACTATTCTCA
GAATGACTTGGTTGAGTACTCACCAGTCACAGAAAAGCATCTTACGGATGGCATGACAGTAAGAGAATTA
TGCAGTGCTGCCATAACCATGAGTGATAACACTGCGGCCAACTTACTTCTGACAACGATCGGAGGACCGA
AGGAGCTAACCGCTTTTTTGCACAACATGGGGGATCATGTAACTCGCCTTGATCGTTGGGAACCGGAGCT
GAATGAAGCCATACCAAACGACGAGCGTGACACCACGATGCCTGTAGCAATGGCAACAACGTTGCGCAAA
CTATTAACTGGCGAACTACTTACTCTAGCTTCCCGGCAACAATTAATAGACTGGATGGAGGCGGATAAAG
TTGCAGGACCACTTCTGCGCTCGGCCCTTCCGGCTGGCTGGTTTATTGCTGATAAATCTGGAGCCGGTGA
GCGTGGGTCTCGCGGTATCATTGCAGCACTGGGGCCAGATGGTAAGCCCTCCCGTATCGTAGTTATCTAC
ACGACGGGGAGTCAGGCAACTATGGATGAACGAAATAGACAGATCGCTGAGATAGGTGCCTCACTGATTA
AGCATTGGTAACTGTCAGACCAAGTTTACTCATATATACTTTAGATTGATTTAAAACTTCATTTTTAATT
TAAAAGGATCTAGGTGAAGATCCTTTTTGATAATCTCATGACCAAAATCCCTTAACGTGAGTTTTCGTTC
CACTGAGCGTCAGACCCCGTAGAAAAGATCAAAGGATCTTCTTGAGATCCTTTTTTTCTGCGCGTAATCT
GCTGCTTGCAAACAAAAAAACCACCGCTACCAGCGGTGGTTTGTTTGCCGGATCAAGAGCTACCAACTCT
TTTTCCGAAGGTAACTGGCTTCAGCAGAGCGCAGATACCAAATACTGTTCTTCTAGTGTAGCCGTAGTTA
GGCCACCACTTCAAGAACTCTGTAGCACCGCCTACATACCTCGCTCTGCTAATCCTGTTACCAGTGGCTG
CTGCCAGTGGCGATAAGTCGTGTCTTACCGGGTTGGACTCAAGACGATAGTTACCGGATAAGGCGCAGCG
GTCGGGCTGAACGGGGGGTTCGTGCACACAGCCCAGCTTGGAGCGAACGACCTACACCGAACTGAGATAC
CTACAGCGTGAGCTATGAGAAAGCGCCACGCTTCCCGAAGGGAGAAAGGCGGACAGGTATCCGGTAAGCG
GCAGGGTCGGAACAGGAGAGCGCACGAGGGAGCTTCCAGGGGGAAACGCCTGGTATCTTTATAGTCCTGT
CGGGTTTCGCCACCTCTGACTTGAGCGTCGATTTTTGTGATGCTCGTCAGGGGGGCGGAGCCTATGGAAA
AACGCCAGCAACGCGGCCTTTTTACGGTTCCTGGCCTTTTGCTGGCCTTTTGCTCACATGTTCTTTCCTG
CGTTATCCCCTGATTCTGTGGATAACCGTATTACCGCCTTTGAGTGAGCTGATACCGCTCGCCGCAGCCG
AACGACCGAGCGCAGCGAGTCAGTGAGCGAGGAAGCGGAAGAGCGCCCAATACGCAAACCGCCTCTCCCC
GCGCGTTGGCCGATTCATTAATGCAGCTGGCACGACAGGTTTCCCGACTGGAAAGCGGGCAGTGAGCGCA
ACGCAATTAATGTGAGTTAGCTCACTCATTAGGCACCCCAGGCTTTACACTTTATGCTTCCGGCTCGTAT
GTTGTGTGGAATTGTGAGCGGATAACAATTTCACACAGGAAACAGCTATGACCATGATTACGCCAAGCGC
GCAATTAACCCTCACTAAAGGGAACAAAAGCTGGAGCTGCAAGCTTAATGTAGTCTTATGCAATACTCTT
GTAGTCTTGCAACATGGTAACGATGAGTTAGCAACATGCCTTACAAGGAGAGAAAAAGCACCGTGCATGC
CGATTGGTGGAAGTAAGGTGGTACGATCGTGCCTTATTAGGAAGGCAACAGACGGGTCTGACATGGATTG
GACGAACCACTGAATTGCCGCATTGCAGAGATATTGTATTTAAGTGCCTAGCTCGATACATAAACGGGTC
TCTCTGGTTAGACCAGATCTGAGCCTGGGAGCTCTCTGGCTAACTAGGGAACCCACTGCTTAAGCCTCAA
TAAAGCTTGCCTTGAGTGCTTCAAGTAGTGTGTGCCCGTCTGTTGTGTGACTCTGGTAACTAGAGATCCC
TCAGACCCTTTTAGTCAGTGTGGAAAATCTCTAGCAGTGGCGCCCGAACAGGGACTTGAAAGCGAAAGGG
AAACCAGAGGAGCTCTCTCGACGCAGGACTCGGCTTGCTGAAGCGCGCACGGCAAGAGGCGAGGGGCGGC
GACTGGTGAGTACGCCAAAAATTTTGACTAGCGGAGGCTAGAAGGAGAGAGATGGGTGCGAGAGCGTCAG
TATTAAGCGGGGGAGAATTAGATCGCGATGGGAAAAAATTCGGTTAAGGCCAGGGGGAAAGAAAAAATAT
AAATTAAAACATATAGTATGGGCAAGCAGGGAGCTAGAACGATTCGCAGTTAATCCTGGCCTGTTAGAAA
CATCAGAAGGCTGTAGACAAATACTGGGACAGCTACAACCATCCCTTCAGACAGGATCAGAAGAACTTAG
ATCATTATATAATACAGTAGCAACCCTCTATTGTGTGCATCAAAGGATAGAGATAAAAGACACCAAGGAA
GCTTTAGACAAGATAGAGGAAGAGCAAAACAAAAGTAAGACCACCGCACAGCAAGCGGCCGCTGATCTTC
AGACCTGGAGGAGGAGATATGAGGGACAATTGGAGAAGTGAATTATATAAATATAAAGTAGTAAAAATTG
AACCATTAGGAGTAGCACCCACCAAGGCAAAGAGAAGAGTGGTGCAGAGAGAAAAAAGAGCAGTGGGAAT
AGGAGCTTTGTTCCTTGGGTTCTTGGGAGCAGCAGGAAGCACTATGGGCGCAGCGTCAATGACGCTGACG
GTACAGGCCAGACAATTATTGTCTGGTATAGTGCAGCAGCAGAACAATTTGCTGAGGGCTATTGAGGCGC
AACAGCATCTGTTGCAACTCACAGTCTGGGGCATCAAGCAGCTCCAGGCAAGAATCCTGGCTGTGGAAAG
ATACCTAAAGGATCAACAGCTCCTGGGGATTTGGGGTTGCTCTGGAAAACTCATTTGCACCACTGCTGTG
CCTTGGAATGCTAGTTGGAGTAATAAATCTCTGGAACAGATTTGGAATCACACGACCTGGATGGAGTGGG
ACAGAGAAATTAACAATTACACAAGCTTAATACACTCCTTAATTGAAGAATCGCAAAACCAGCAAGAAAA
GAATGAACAAGAATTATTGGAATTAGATAAATGGGCAAGTTTGTGGAATTGGTTTAACATAACAAATTGG
CTGTGGTATATAAAATTATTCATAATGATAGTAGGAGGCTTGGTAGGTTTAAGAATAGTTTTTGCTGTAC
TTTCTATAGTGAATAGAGTTAGGCAGGGATATTCACCATTATCGTTTCAGACCCACCTCCCAACCCCGAG
GGGACCCGACAGGCCCGAAGGAATAGAAGAAGAAGGTGGAGAGAGAGACAGAGACAGATCCATTCGATTA
GTGAACGGATCTCGACGGTATCGGTTAACTTTTAAAAGAAAAGGGGGGATTGGGGGGTACAGTGCAGGGG
AAAGAATAGTAGACATAATAGCAACAGACATACAAACTAAAGAATTACAAAAACAAATTACAAAATTCAA
AATTTTATCGTCCAGTGTGGTGGAATTCTGCAGATATCAACAAGTTTGTACAAAAAAGCAGGCTCCACCA
TGGGAACCGACATTGATTATTGACTAGGCTTTTGCAAAAAGCTTTGCAAAGATGGATAAAGTTTTAAACA
GAGAGGAATCTTTGCAGCTAATGGACCTTCTAGGTCTTGAAAGGAGTGGGAATTGGCTCCGGTGCCCGTC
AGTGGGCAGAGCGCACATCGCCCACAGTCCCCGAGAAGTTGGGGGGAGGGGTCGGCAATTGAACCGGTGC
CTAGAGAAGGTGGCGCGGGGTAAACTGGGAAAGTGATGTCGTGTACTGGCTCCGCCTTTTTCCCGAGGGT
GGGGGAGAACCGTATATAAGTGCAGTAGTCGCCGTGAACGTTCTTTTTCGCAACGGGTTTGCCGCCAGAA
CACAGGTAAGTGCCGTGTGTGGTTCCCGCGGGCCTGGCCTCTTTACGGGTTATGGCCCTTGCGTGCCTTG
AATTACTTCCACCTGGCTGCAGTACGTGATTCTTGATCCCGAGCTTCGGGTTGGAAGTGGGTGGGAGAGT
TCGAGGCCTTGCGCTTAAGGAGCCCCTTCGCCTCGTGCTTGAGTTGAGGCCTGGCCTGGGCGCTGGGGCC
GCCGCGTGCGAATCTGGTGGCACCTTCGCGCCTGTCTCGCTGCTTTCGATAAGTCTCTAGCCATTTAAAA
TTTTTGATGACCTGCTGCGACGCTTTTTTTCTGGCAAGATAGTCTTGTAAATGCGGGCCAAGATCTGCAC
ACTGGTATTTCGGTTTTTGGGGCCGCGGGCGGCGACGGGGCCCGTGCGTCCCAGCGCACATGTTCGGCGA
GGCGGGGCCTGCGAGCGCGGCCACCGAGAATCGGACGGGGGTAGTCTCAAGCTGGCCGGCCTGCTCTGGT
GCCTGGCCTCGCGCCGCCGTGTATCGCCCCGCCCTGGGCGGCAAGGCTGGCCCGGTCGGCACCAGTTGCG
TGAGCGGAAAGATGGCCGCTTCCCGGCCCTGCTGCAGGGAGCTCAAAATGGAGGACGCGGCGCTCGGGAG
AGCGGGCGGGTGAGTCACCCACACAAAGGAAAAGGGCCTTTCCGTCCTCAGCCGTCGCTTCATGTGACTC
CACGGAGTACCGGGCGCCGTCCAGGCACCTCGATTAGTTCTCGAGCTTTTGGAGTACGTCGTCTTTAGGT
TGGGGGGAGGGGTTTTATGCGATGGAGTTTCCCCACACTGAGTGGGTGGAGACTGAAGTTAGGCCAGCTT
GGCACTTGATGTAATTCTCCTTGGAATTTGCCCTTTTTGAGTTTGGATCTTGGTTCATTCTCAAGCCTCA
GACAGTGGTTCAAAGTTTTTTTCTTCCATTTCAGGTGTCGTGAGGAATTAGCTTGGTACTAATACGACTC
ACTATAGGGAGACCCAAGCTGGCTAGGTAAGCTTGGTACCGAGCTCGGATCCATGGTGGCGCCTGTGTGG
TACTTGGTAGCGGCGGCTCTGCTAGTCGGCTTTATCCTCTTCCTGACTCGCAGCCGGGGCCGGGCGGCAT
CAGCCGGCCAAGAGCCACTGCACAATGAGGAGCTGGCAGGAGCAGGCCGGGTGGCCCAGCCTGGGCCCCT
GGAGCCTGAGGAGCCGAGAGCTGGAGGCAGGCCTCGGCGCCGGAGGGACCTGGGCAGCCGCCTACAGGCC
CAGCGTCGAGCCCAGCGGGTGGCCTGGGCAGAAGCAGATGAGAACGAGGAGGAAGCTGTCATCCTAGCCC
AGGAGGAGGAAGGTGTCGAGAAGCCAGCGGAAACTCACCTGTCGGGGAAAATTGGAGCTAAGAAACTGCG
GAAGCTGGAGGAGAAACAAGCGCGAAAGGCCCAGCGTGAGGCAGAGGAGGCTGAACGTGAGGAGCGGAAA
CGACTCGAGTCCCAGCGCGAAGCTGAGTGGAAGAAGGAGGAGGAGCGGCTTCGCCTGGAGGAGGAGCAGA
AGGAGGAGGAGGAGAGGAAGGCCCGCGAGGAGCAGGCCCAGCGGGAGCATGAGGAGTACCTGAAACTGAA
GGAGGCCTTTGTGGTGGAGGAGGAAGGCGTAGGAGAGACCATGACTGAGGAACAGTCCCAGAGCTTCCTG
ACAGAGTTCATCAACTACATCAAGCAGTCCAAGGTTGGTGGATCTGGAGGTTCTGGTGGAATGTACCCAT
ACGATGTTCCAGATTACGCTTGATCTAGACCCAGCTTTCTTGTACAAAGTGGTTGATATCCAGCACAGTG
GCGGCCGCTCGACAATCAACCTCTGGATTACAAAATTTGTGAAAGATTGACTGGTATTCTTAACTATGTT
GCTCCTTTTACGCTATGTGGATACGCTGCTTTAATGCCTTTGTATCATGCTATTGCTTCCCGTATGGCTT
TCATTTTCTCCTCCTTGTATAAATCCTGGTTGCTGTCTCTTTATGAGGAGTTGTGGCCCGTTGTCAGGCA
ACGTGGCGTGGTGTGCACTGTGTTTGCTGACGCAACCCCCACTGGTTGGGGCATTGCCACCACCTGTCAG
CTCCTTTCCGGGACTTTCGCTTTCCCCCTCCCTATTGCCACGGCGGAACTCATCGCCGCCTGCCTTGCCC
GCTGCTGGACAGGGGCTCGGCTGTTGGGCACTGACAATTCCGTGGTGTTGTCGGGGAAGCTGACGTCCTT
TCCATGGCTGCTCGCCTGTGTTGCCACCTGGATTCTGCGCGGGACGTCCTTCTGCTACGTCCCTTCGGCC
CTCAATCCAGCGGACCTTCCTTCCCGCGGCCTGCTGCCGGCTCTGCGGCCTCTTCCGCGTCTTCGCCTTC
GCCCTCAGACGAGTCGGATCTCCCTTTGGGCCGCCTCCCCGCCTGGACCTGCAGGATTCTGCAGATATCC
GGACTAGTGATCTAATTCTACCGGGTAGGGGAGGCGCTTTTCCCAAGGCAGTCTGGAGCATGCGCTTTAG
CAGCCCCGCTGGGCACTTGGCGCTACACAAGTGGCCTCTGGCCTCGCACACATTCCACATCCACCGGTAG
GCGCCAACCGGCTCCGTTCTTTGGTGGCCCCTTCGCGCCACCTTCTACTCCTCCCCTAGTCAGGAAGTTC
CCCCCCGCCCCGCAGCTCGCGTCGTGCAGGACGTGACAAATGGAAGTAGCACGTCTCACTAGTCTCGTGC
AGATGGACAGCACCGCTGAGCAATGGAAGCGGGTAGGCCTTTGGGGCAGCGGCCAATAGCAGCTTTGCTC
CTTCGCTTTCTGGGCTCAGAGGCTGGGAAGGGGTGGGTCCGGGGGCGGGCTCAGGGGCGGGCTCAGGGGC
GGGGCGGGCGCCCGAAGGTCCTCCGGAGGCCCGGCATTCTGCACGCTTCAAAAGCGCACGTCTGCCGCGC
TGTTCTCCTCTTCCTCATCTCCGGGCCTTTCGACCTGCAGCCAATATGGGATCGGCCATTGAACAAGATG
GATTGCACGCAGGTTCTCCGGCCGCTTGGGTGGAGAGGCTATTCGGCTATGACTGGGCACAACAGACAAT
CGGCTGCTCTGATGCCGCCGTGTTCCGGCTGTCAGCGCAGGGGCGCCCGGTTCTTTTTGTCAAGACCGAC
CTGTCCGGTGCCCTGAATGAACTGCAGGACGAGGCAGCGCGGCTATCGTGGCTGGCCACGACGGGCGTTC
CTTGCGCAGCTGTGCTCGACGTTGTCACTGAAGCGGGAAGGGACTGGCTGCTATTGGGCGAAGTGCCGGG
GCAGGATCTCCTGTCATCTCACCTTGCTCCTGCCGAGAAAGTATCCATCATGGCTGATGCAATGCGGCGG
CTGCATACGCTTGATCCGGCTACCTGCCCATTCGACCACCAAGCGAAACATCGCATCGAGCGAGCACGTA
CTCGGATGGAAGCCGGTCTTGTCGATCAGGATGATCTGGACGAAGAGCATCAGGGGCTCGCGCCAGCCGA
ACTGTTCGCCAGGCTCAAGGCGCGCATGCCCGACGGCGAGGATCTCGTCGTGACCCATGGCGATGCCTGC
TTGCCGAATATCATGGTGGAAAATGGCCGCTTTTCTGGATTCATCGACTGTGGCCGGCTGGGTGTGGCGG
ACCGCTATCAGGACATAGCGTTGGCTACCCGTGATATTGCTGAAGAGCTTGGCGGCGAATGGGCTGACCG
CTTCCTCGTGCTTTACGGTATCGCCGCTCCCGATTCGCAGCGCATCGCCTTCTATCGCCTTCTTGACGAG
TTCTTCTGAACGCGTCGCCCGCCCCACGACCCGCAGCGCCCGACCGAAAGGAGCGCACGACCCCATGCAT
CTCGAGGGCCCGGTACCTTTAAGACCAATGACTTACAAGGCAGCTGTAGATCTTAGCCACTTTTTAAAAG
AAAAGGGGGGACTGGAAGGGCTAGCTCACTCCCAACGAAGACAAGATCTGCTTTTTGCTTGTACTGGGTC
TCTCTGGTTAGACCAGATCTGAGCCTGGGAGCTCTCTGGCTAACTAGGGAACCCACTGCTTAAGCCTCAA
TAAAGCTTGCCTTGAGTGCTTCAAGTAGTGTGTGCCCGTCTGTTGTGTGACTCTGGTAACTAGAGATCCC
TCAGACCCTTTTAGTCAGTGTGGAAAATCTCTAGCAGTAGTAGTTCATGTCATCTTATTATTCAGTATTT
ATAACTTGCAAAGAAATGAATATCAGAGAGTGAGAGGAACTTGTTTATTGCAGCTTATAATGGTTACAAA
TAAAGCAATAGCATCACAAATTTCACAAATAAAGCATTTTTTTCACTGCATTCTAGTTGTGGTTTGTCCA
AACTCATCAATGTATCTTATCATGTCTGGCTCTAGCTATCCCGCCCCTAACTCCGCCCATCCCGCCCCTA
ACTCCGCCCAGTTCCGCCCATTCTCCGCCCCATGGCTGACTAATTTTTTTTATTTATGCAGAGGCCGAGG
CCGCCTCGGCCTCTGAGCTATTCCAGAAGTAGTGAGGAGGCTTTTTTGGAGGCCTAGGGACGTACCCAAT
TCGCCCTATAGTGAGTCGTATTACGCGCGCTCACTGGCCGTCGTTTTACAACGTCGTGACTGGGAAAACC
CTGGCGTTACCCAACTTAATCGCCTTGCAGCACATCCCCCTTTCGCCAGCTGGCGTAATAGCGAAGAGGC
CCGCACCGATCGCCCTTCCCAACAGTTGCGCAGCCTGAATGGCGAATGGG
[124 nt withheld, positions 9291-9414]
C
[91 nt withheld, positions 9416-9506]
A
[49 nt withheld, positions 9508-9556]
CCTTTGACGTTGGAGTCCACGTTCTTT
[37 nt withheld, positions 9584-9620]
ACCCTATCTCGGTCTATTCTTTTGATTTATAAGGGATTTTGCCGATTTCGGCCTATTGGTTAAAAAATGA
GCTGATTTAACAAAAATTTAACGCGAATTTTAACAAAATATTAACGCTTACAATTT
Features (pLannotate 1.2.2; 33 found; start..end, strand, type, name):
     26..130     +  promoter       AmpR promoter: bla
    131..991     +  CDS            AmpR: β-lactamase; bla; confers resistance to ampicillin, carbenicillin, and related antibiotics
   1162..1750    +  rep_origin     ori: high-copy-number ColE1/pMB1/pBR322/pUC origin of replication
   1933..2025    +  CDS            lacI (fragment): lac repressor; lacI; The lac repressor binds to the lac operator to inhibit transcription in E. coli. This inhibition can be relieved by adding lactose or isopropyl-β-D-thiogalactopyranoside (IPTG).
   2038..2059    +  protein_bind   CAP binding site: CAP binding activates transcription in the presence of cAMP. E. coli catabolite activator protein
   2074..2104    +  promoter       lac promoter: promoter for the E. coli lac operon
   2112..2128    +  protein_bind   lac operator: The lac repressor binds to the lac operator to inhibit transcription in E. coli. This inhibition can be relieved by adding lactose or isopropyl-β-D-thiogalactopyranoside (IPTG). lac repressor encoded by lacI
   2173..2191    +  promoter       T3 promoter: promoter for bacteriophage T3 RNA polymerase
   2219..2445    +  promoter       RSV promoter: Rous sarcoma virus enhancer/promoter
   2446..2626    +  LTR            5' LTR (truncated): truncated 5' long terminal repeat (LTR) from HIV-1
   2673..2798    +  misc_feature   HIV-1 Ψ: packaging signal of human immunodeficiency virus type 1
   2782..3145    +  CDS            HIV-1 gag (fragment): gag protein from human immunodeficiency virus 1; gag
   3291..3524    +  misc_feature   RRE: The Rev response element (RRE) of HIV-1 allows for Rev-dependent mRNA export from the nucleus to the cytoplasm.
   3901..4001    +  CDS            Rev (fragment): human immunodeficiency virus 1 (HIV-1) Rev protein; rev; enhances nuclear export of unspliced and incompletely spliced viral mRNAs
   4020..4136    +  misc_feature   cPPT/CTS: central polypurine tract and central termination sequence of HIV-1
   4170..4194    +  protein_bind   attB1: mutant version of attB; recombination site for the Gateway® BP reaction BP Clonase™
   4209..4227    +  enhancer       CMV enhancer (fragment): human cytomegalovirus immediate early enhancer
   4252..4318    +  CDS            small t antigen (fragment): SV40 (simian virus 40) small t antigen
   4325..5503    +  promoter       EF-1α promoter: strong constitutive promoter for human elongation factor EF-1α
   5520..5538    +  promoter       T7 promoter: promoter for bacteriophage T7 RNA polymerase
   5583..6266    +  CDS            DDRGK1 (fragment): DDRGK_HUMAN - Also known as C20orf116 From Homo sapiens (Human).
   6294..6321    +  CDS            3xHA (fragment): three tandem HA epitope tags
   6329..6353    -  protein_bind   attB2: mutant version of attB; recombination site for the Gateway® BP reaction BP Clonase™
   6384..6972    +  misc_feature   WPRE: woodchuck hepatitis virus posttranscriptional regulatory element
   7023..7522    +  promoter       PGK promoter: mouse phosphoglycerate kinase 1 promoter
   7536..8339    +  CDS            NeoR/KanR: aminoglycoside phosphotransferase from Tn5; aph(3')-II (or nptII); confers resistance to neomycin, kanamycin, and G418 (Geneticin®)
   8413..8550    +  CDS            nef (fragment): NEF_HV1LA - Experimental evidence at protein level: Swiss-Prot protein existence level 1. Extracellular Nef protein targets CD4(+) T-lymphocytes for apoptosis by interacting with CXCR4 surface receptors. From Human immunodeficiency virus type 1 group M subtype B (isolate Lai) (HIV-1).
   8536..8716    +  LTR            5' LTR (truncated): truncated 5' long terminal repeat (LTR) from HIV-1
   8788..8909    +  polyA_signal   SV40 poly(A) signal: SV40 polyadenylation signal
   8949..9084    +  rep_origin     SV40 ori: SV40 origin of replication
   9105..9123    -  promoter       T7 promoter: promoter for bacteriophage T7 RNA polymerase
   9131..9286    +  CDS            lacZα (fragment): LacZα fragment of β-galactosidase; lacZ fragment
   9291..9719    +  rep_origin     f1 ori (sequence partly withheld): f1 bacteriophage origin of replication; arrow indicates direction of (+) strand synthesis
