[The description below was written by a language model from this plasmid's Addgene catalogue record and pLannotate feature annotations shown in this document.]
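Description:
pLenti-X1-Neo-DDRGK1-dPCI-HA is a lentiviral transfer plasmid built on the pLenti-X1-Neo backbone for stable expression of a truncated, HA-tagged form of human DDRGK1 (also called UFBP1 or C20orf116) in mammalian cells. In bacteria it is maintained through a high-copy ColE1/pUC-type origin and selected with ampicillin via the β-lactamase gene. An f1 origin and an SV40 origin are also annotated in the backbone. The viral portion has a third-generation layout. An RSV promoter drives a truncated HIV-1 5' LTR, followed by the Ψ packaging signal with a gag fragment, the Rev response element for Rev-dependent nuclear export of the genomic RNA, and the cPPT/CTS. A second truncated LTR and an SV40 polyadenylation signal close the downstream end.

The payload sits between attB1 and attB2 Gateway recombination scars, although the record lists Gibson assembly as the cloning method for the insert. A human EF-1α promoter drives the DDRGK1 coding sequence, which carries a deletion of residues 229–314. The "dPCI" in the name presumably refers to loss of the PCI domain, and the feature table accordingly annotates DDRGK1 only as a fragment. A C-terminal HA epitope allows detection or immunoprecipitation; its short annotated span is consistent with a single HA copy rather than a triple tag. A WPRE downstream enhances transcript stability and expression. A separate mouse PGK promoter drives the neomycin phosphotransferase gene, so transduced cells can be selected with G418. The construct comes from work on ER-phagy and ER-resident UFMylation, where such a deletion mutant would plausibly be used to test the contribution of this region to DDRGK1 function, though the record itself states only lentiviral expression as the purpose.
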