Addgene plasmid #139847: pLenti-X1-Neo-DDRGK1-dPCI-HA
Purpose: Lentiviral expression of human DDRGK1-dPCI-HA
Depositing lab: Jacob Corn. Depositing organization: University of California, Berkeley. Publication: A Genome-wide ER-phagy Screen Highlights Key Roles of Mitochondrial Metabolism and ER-Resident UFMylation. Liang JR, Lingeman E, Luong T, Ahmed S, Muhar M, Nguyen T, Olzmann JA, Corn JE. Cell. 2020 Mar 19;180(6):1160-1177.e20. doi: 10.1016/j.cell.2020.02.017. Epub 2020 Mar 10. PubMed 32160526.
Backbone
  Vector backbone: pLenti-X1-Neo
  Vector type: Lentiviral
  Selectable markers: Neomycin (select with G418)
Growth in bacteria
  Bacterial resistance: Ampicillin, 100 μg/mL
  Growth temperature: 37°C
  Growth strain: NEB Stable
  Copy number: High Copy
Gene/Insert
  Gene/Insert name: DDRGK1
  Species: H. sapiens (human)
  Mutation: d229-314
  Entrez Gene: DDRGK1 (a.k.a. C20orf116, SEMDSH, UFBP1, dJ1187M17.3)
  Tag / fusion protein: HA (C terminal on insert)
  Cloning method: Gibson Cloning
Terms and licenses: Academic/Nonprofit Terms; Industry Terms: Not Available to Industry
How to cite: pLenti-X1-Neo-DDRGK1-dPCI-HA was a gift from Jacob Corn (Addgene plasmid # 139847 ; http://n2t.net/addgene:139847 ; RRID:Addgene_139847)
